Addgene plasmid #226254: pCAG/HA-hBIG2
Purpose: Expresses N-terminally HA-tagged hBIG2 in mammalian cells
Depositing lab: Hye-Won Shin. Depositing organization: Kyoto University, Graduate School of Pharmaceutical Sciences.
Backbone
  Vector backbone: pCAG
  Vector type: Mammalian Expression
  Selectable markers: Neomycin (select with G418)
Growth in bacteria
  Bacterial resistance: Ampicillin, 100 μg/mL
  Growth temperature: 37°C
  Growth strain: DH5alpha
  Copy number: Unknown
Gene/Insert
  Gene/Insert name: BIG2
  Species: H. sapiens (human)
  Entrez Gene: ARFGEF2 (a.k.a. BIG2, PVNH2, dJ1164I10.1)
  Tag / fusion protein: HA (N terminal on insert)
  Cloning method: Gateway Cloning
  Sequencing primers: 5′ GCTTCTGGCGTGTGACCG; 3′ GCCAGAAGTCAGATGCTC
Terms and licenses: Academic/Nonprofit Terms; Industry Terms: Not Available to Industry
Depositor comments: How to amplify BIG1 and BIG2 plasmids: 1. Plasmids containing BIG1 and BIG2 appear to be detrimental to bacterial growth. After transformation, an extended incubation time is required to obtain colonies in comparison to usual transformed bacteria. Additionally, the colonies are smaller than usual ones. Therefore, take small colonies for liquid culture. (We were usually using DH5a for transformation.) 2. Mini-prep: For 3~5 mL liquid culture from a single colony, use very fresh colonies; otherwise plasmid yields may be significantly reduced. 3. Maxi-prep (Large scale prep): Do not make a preculture from a single colony for large scale culture. I recommend directly inoculating all transformed bacteria into the large scale culture (200 mL ~ of ampicillin containing medium), after transformation and recovery culture. This helps a lot to get enough plasmids.
How to cite: pCAG/HA-hBIG2 was a gift from Hye-Won Shin (Addgene plasmid # 226254 ; http://n2t.net/addgene:226254 ; RRID:Addgene_226254)
