[The description below was written by a language model from this plasmid's Addgene catalogue record and pLannotate feature annotations shown in this document.]
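Description:
pCAG/HA-hBIG2 is a mammalian expression plasmid built on a pCAG backbone for producing human BIG2 (ARFGEF2), a large guanine-nucleotide exchange factor for ARF GTPases that acts in trans-Golgi network and endosomal trafficking, with an HA epitope at its N terminus. It is propagated in E. coli through a high-copy ColE1/pUC-type origin with ampicillin resistance (bla). A separate cassette, with an HSV TK promoter fragment driving NeoR/KanR and ending in the HSV TK poly(A) signal, allows G418 selection of transfected mammalian cells. An SV40 origin and SV40 poly(A) signal are also present in the backbone.

The payload is driven by the CAG arrangement: the CMV immediate-early enhancer, the chicken β-actin promoter and a chimeric β-actin/β-globin intron. Transcripts terminate at a rabbit β-globin poly(A) signal. The short "HBB" hits on either side of the insert are most likely residual globin sequence from this cassette. The insert was introduced by Gateway cloning and lies between attB1 and attB2. The HA tag is not annotated in the feature table, although the catalogue lists it as N-terminal on the insert.

In the sequenced record (13,295 nt), the ARFGEF2 coding sequence appears as two fragments separated by a roughly 1.2 kb stretch. That stretch is annotated as the E. coli IS5 transposase gene insH, along with a small yghO fragment. This suggests that a bacterial insertion element had disrupted the open reading frame in the sequenced isolate. Such an event would fit the depositor's comment that BIG2 plasmids are detrimental to bacterial growth. Users should therefore confirm that the insert is intact before using the plasmid for expression, localisation or interaction studies of HA-tagged BIG2.
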