Features (pLannotate 1.2.2; 28 found; start..end, strand, type, name):
    856..960     -  promoter       AmpR promoter: bla
   1135..1267    +  promoter       HSV TK promoter (fragment): herpes simplex virus thymidine kinase promoter
   1272..2075    +  CDS            NeoR/KanR: aminoglycoside phosphotransferase from Tn5; aph(3')-II (or nptII); confers resistance to neomycin, kanamycin, and G418 (Geneticin®)
   2082..2130    +  polyA_signal   HSV TK poly(A) signal: herpes simplex virus thymidine kinase polyadenylation signal (Cole and Stacy, 1985)
   2140..2519    +  enhancer       CMV enhancer: human cytomegalovirus immediate early enhancer
   2521..2605    +  promoter       chicken β-actin promoter (fragment): contains a 21-bp deletion relative to the standard chicken β-actin promoter
   2686..2707    +  promoter       chicken β-actin promoter (fragment): contains a 21-bp deletion relative to the standard chicken β-actin promoter
   2719..2875    +  promoter       chicken β-actin promoter (fragment): contains a 21-bp deletion relative to the standard chicken β-actin promoter
   2876..3892    +  intron         chimeric intron: chimera between introns from chicken β-actin and rabbit β-globin
   3896..3994    +  CDS            HBB (fragment): HBB_COLGU - Experimental evidence at transcript level: Swiss-Prot protein existence level 2. Involved in oxygen transport from the lung to the various peripheral tissues. From Colobus guereza (Mantled guereza) (Eastern black-and-white colobus monkey).
   3988..4012    +  protein_bind   attB1: mutant version of attB; recombination site for the Gateway® BP reaction BP Clonase™
   4087..6588    +  CDS            ARFGEF2 (fragment): BIG2_HUMAN - Also known as ARFGEP2, BIG2. Experimental evidence at protein level: Swiss-Prot protein existence level 1. Promotes guanine-nucleotide exchange on ARF1 and ARF3 and to a lower extent on ARF5 and ARF6. Promotes the activation of ARF1/ARF5/ARF6 through replacement of GDP with GTP. Involved in the regulation of Golgi vesicular transport. Required for the integrity of the endosomal compartment. Involved in trafficking from the trans-Golgi network (TGN) to endosomes and is required for membrane association of the AP-1 complex and GGA1. Seems to be involved in recycling of the transferr
   6739..7716    -  CDS            insH10 (sequence withheld): INH10_ECOLI - Protein inferred from homology: Swiss-Prot protein existence level 3. Involved in the transposition of the insertion sequence IS5. From Escherichia coli (strain K12).
   7715..7789    +  CDS            yghO (fragment) (sequence partly withheld): YGHO_ECOLI - Experimental evidence at transcript level: Swiss-Prot protein existence level 2. From Escherichia coli (strain K12).
   7785..10637   +  CDS            ARFGEF2 (fragment): BIG2_HUMAN - Also known as ARFGEP2, BIG2. Experimental evidence at protein level: Swiss-Prot protein existence level 1. Promotes guanine-nucleotide exchange on ARF1 and ARF3 and to a lower extent on ARF5 and ARF6. Promotes the activation of ARF1/ARF5/ARF6 through replacement of GDP with GTP. Involved in the regulation of Golgi vesicular transport. Required for the integrity of the endosomal compartment. Involved in trafficking from the trans-Golgi network (TGN) to endosomes and is required for membrane association of the AP-1 complex and GGA1. Seems to be involved in recycling of the transferr
  11121..11145   -  protein_bind   attB2: mutant version of attB; recombination site for the Gateway® BP reaction BP Clonase™
  11219..11293   +  CDS            HBB (fragment): HBB_PONPY - Experimental evidence at transcript level: Swiss-Prot protein existence level 2. Involved in oxygen transport from the lung to the various peripheral tissues. From Pongo pygmaeus (Bornean orangutan).
  11368..11423   +  polyA_signal   β-globin poly(A) signal: rabbit β-globin polyadenylation signal (Gil and Proudfoot, 1987)
  11806..11828   -  protein_bind   lac operator (fragment): The lac repressor binds to the lac operator to inhibit transcription in E. coli. This inhibition can be relieved by adding lactose or isopropyl-β-D-thiogalactopyranoside (IPTG). lac repressor encoded by lacI
  11832..11862   -  promoter       lac promoter: promoter for the E. coli lac operon
  11877..11898   -  protein_bind   CAP binding site: CAP binding activates transcription in the presence of cAMP. E. coli catabolite activator protein
  11911..11950   -  CDS            lacI (fragment): lac repressor; lacI; The lac repressor binds to the lac operator to inhibit transcription in E. coli. This inhibition can be relieved by adding lactose or isopropyl-β-D-thiogalactopyranoside (IPTG).
  11957..11979   +  promoter       SV40 promoter (fragment): SV40 enhancer and early promoter
  12003..12138   +  rep_origin     SV40 ori: SV40 origin of replication
  12158..12292   +  polyA_signal   SV40 poly(A) signal: SV40 polyadenylation signal
  12294..12348   -  CDS            lacI (fragment): lac repressor; lacI; The lac repressor binds to the lac operator to inhibit transcription in E. coli. This inhibition can be relieved by adding lactose or isopropyl-β-D-thiogalactopyranoside (IPTG).
  12531..13119   -  rep_origin     ori: high-copy-number ColE1/pMB1/pBR322/pUC origin of replication
  13290..855     -  CDS            AmpR (across the origin): β-lactamase; bla; confers resistance to ampicillin, carbenicillin, and related antibiotics
>Addgene plasmid #226254 | pCAG/HA-hBIG2 | addgene full sequence | sequence record 454238 | Addgene NGS Result
ATGCTTAATCAGTGAGGCACCTATCTCAGCGATCTGTCTATTTCGTTCATCCATAGTTGCCTGACTCCCC
GTCGTGTAGATAACTACGATACGGGAGGGCTTACCATCTGGCCCCAGTGCTGCAATGATACCGCGAGACC
CACGCTCACCGGCTCCAGATTTATCAGCAATAAACCAGCCAGCCGGAAGGGCCGAGCGCAGAAGTGGTCC
TGCAACTTTATCCGCCTCCATCCAGTCTATTAATTGTTGCCGGGAAGCTAGAGTAAGTAGTTCGCCAGTT
AATAGTTTGCGCAACGTTGTTGCCATTGCTACAGGCATCGTGGTGTCACGCTCGTCGTTTGGTATGGCTT
CATTCAGCTCCGGTTCCCAACGATCAAGGCGAGTTACATGATCCCCCATGTTGTGCAAAAAAGCGGTTAG
CTCCTTCGGTCCTCCGATCGTTGTCAGAAGTAAGTTGGCCGCAGTGTTATCACTCATGGTTATGGCAGCA
CTGCATAATTCTCTTACTGTCATGCCATCCGTAAGATGCTTTTCTGTGACTGGTGAGTACTCAACCAAGT
CATTCTGAGAATAGTGTATGCGGCGACCGAGTTGCTCTTGCCCGGCGTCAATACGGGATAATACCGCGCC
ACATAGCAGAACTTTAAAAGTGCTCATCATTGGAAAACGTTCTTCGGGGCGAAAACTCTCAAGGATCTTA
CCGCTGTTGAGATCCAGTTCGATGTAACCCACTCGTGCACCCAACTGATCTTCAGCATCTTTTACTTTCA
CCAGCGTTTCTGGGTGAGCAAAAACAGGAAGGCAAAATGCCGCAAAAAAGGGAATAAGGGCGACACGGAA
ATGTTGAATACTCATACTCTTCCTTTTTCAATATTATTGAAGCATTTATCAGGGTTATTGTCTCATGAGC
GGATACATATTTGAATGTATTTAGAAAAATAAACAAATAGGGGTTCCGCGCACATTTCCCCGAAAAGTGC
CACCTGGGTCGAGCAGTGTGGTTTTCAAGAGGAAGCAAAAAGCCTCTCCACCCAGGCCTGGAATGTTTCC
ACCCAATGTCGAGCAGTGTGGTTTTGCAAGAGGAAGCAAAAAGCCTCTCCACCCAGGCCTGGAATGTTTC
CACCCAATGTCGAGCAAACCCCGCCCAGCGTCTTGTCATTGGCGAATTAATTCGAACACGCAGATGCAGT
CGGGGCGGCGCGGTCCCAGGTCCACTTCGCATATTAAGGTGACGCGTGTGGCCTCGAACACCGAGCGACC
CTGCAGCCAATATGGGATCGGCCATTGAACAAGATGGATTGCACGCAGGTTCTCCGGCCGCTTGGGTGGA
GAGGCTATTCGGCTATGACTGGGCACAACAGACAATCGGCTGCTCTGATGCCGCCGTGTTCCGGCTGTCA
GCGCAGGGGCGCCCGGTTCTTTTTGTCAAGACCGACCTGTCCGGTGCCCTGAATGAACTGCAGGACGAGG
CAGCGCGGCTATCGTGGCTGGCCACGACGGGCGTTCCTTGCGCAGCTGTGCTCGACGTTGTCACTGAAGC
GGGAAGGGACTGGCTGCTATTGGGCGAAGTGCCGGGGCAGGATCTCCTGTCATCTCACCTTGCTCCTGCC
GAGAAAGTATCCATCATGGCTGATGCAATGCGGCGGCTGCATACGCTTGATCCGGCTACCTGCCCATTCG
ACCACCAAGCGAAACATCGCATCGAGCGAGCACGTACTCGGATGGAAGCCGGTCTTGTCGATCAGGATGA
TCTGGACGAAGAGCATCAGGGGCTCGCGCCAGCCGAACTGTTCGCCAGGCTCAAGGCGCGCATGCCCGAC
GGCGATGATCTCGTCGTGACCCATGGCGATGCCTGCTTGCCGAATATCATGGTGGAAAATGGCCGCTTTT
CTGGATTCATCGACTGTGGCCGGCTGGGTGTGGCGGACCGCTATCAGGACATAGCGTTGGCTACCCGTGA
TATTGCTGAAGAGCTTGGCGGCGAATGGGCTGACCGCTTCCTCGTGCTTTACGGTATCGCCGCTCCCGAT
TCGCAGCGCATCGCCTTCTATCGCCTTCTTGACGAGTTCTTCTGAGGGGATCGGCAATAAAAAGACAGAA
TAAAACGCACGGGTGTTGGGTCGTTTGTTCGGATCCGTCGACATTGATTATTGACTAGTTATTAATAGTA
ATCAATTACGGGGTCATTAGTTCATAGCCCATATATGGAGTTCCGCGTTACATAACTTACGGTAAATGGC
CCGCCTGGCTGACCGCCCAACGACCCCCGCCCATTGACGTCAATAATGACGTATGTTCCCATAGTAACGC
CAATAGGGACTTTCCATTGACGTCAATGGGTGGAGTATTTACGGTAAACTGCCCACTTGGCAGTACATCA
AGTGTATCATATGCCAAGTACGCCCCCTATTGACGTCAATGACGGTAAATGGCCCGCCTGGCATTATGCC
CAGTACATGACCTTATGGGACTTTCCTACTTGGCAGTACATCTACGTATTAGTCATCGCTATTACCATGG
TCGAGGTGAGCCCCACGTTCTGCTTCACTCTCCCCATCTCCCCCCCCTCCCCACCCCCAATTTTGTATTT
ATTTATTTTTTAATTCCTAGTAGCACTGATTCGGACGCGCCGTGGGTCGTTTATTGGTTACAGGTGGGGG
GCCAGCGCCGGGACACGGGGGGGGGGATGGGGGGGGGGGGGGGGGGGAGGAGAAGAGGGGGGGGGGGGGG
GGGGGGGGGGGGGGGGGGGGGGCGGGGCGGGGCGAGGCGGAGAGGTGCGGCGGCAGCCAATCAGAGCGGC
GCGCTCCGAAAGTTTCCTTTTATGGCGAGGCGGCGGCGGCGGCGGCCCTATAAAAAGCGAAGCGCGCGGC
GGGCGGGAGTCGCTGCGCGCTGCCTTCGCCCCGTGCCCCGCTCCGCCGCCGCCTCGCGCCGCCCGCCCCG
GCTCTGACTGACCGCGTTACTCCCACAGGTGAGCGGGCGGGACGGCCCTTCTCCTCCGGGCTGTAATTAG
CGCTTGGTTTAATGACGGCTTGTTTCTTTTCTGTGGCTGCGTGAAAGCCTTGAGGGGCTCCGGGAGGGCC
CTTTGTGCGGGGGGAGCGGCTCGGGGGGTGCGTGCGTGTGTGTGTGCGTGGGGAGCGCCGCGTGCGGCTC
CGCGCTGCCCGGCGGCTGTGAGCGCTGCGGGCGCGGCGCGGGGCTTTGTGCGCTCCGCAGTGTGCGCGAG
GGGAGCGCGGCCGGGGGCGGTGCCCCGCGGTGCGGGGGGGGCTGCGAGGGGAACAAAGGCTGCGTGCGGG
GTGTGTGCGTGGGGGGGTGAGCAGGGGGTGTGGGCGCGTCGGTCGGGCTGCAACCCCCCCTGCACCCCCC
TCCCCGAGTTGCTGAGCACGGCCCGGCTTCGGGTGCGGGGCTCCGTACGGGGCGTGGCGCGGGGCTCGCC
GTGCCGGGCGGGGGGTGGCGGCAGGTGGGGGTGCCGGGCGGGGCGGGGCCGCCTCGGGCCGGGGAGGGCT
CGGGGGAGGGGCGCGGCGGCCCCCGGAGCGCCGGCGGCTGTCGAGGCGCGGCGAGCCGCAGCCATTGCCT
TTTATGGTAATCGTGCGAGAGGGCGCAGGGACTTCCTTTGTCCCAAATCTGTGCGGAGCCGAAATCTGGG
AGGCGCCGCCGCACCCCCTCTAGCGGGCGCGGGGCGAAGCGGTGCGGCGCCGGCAGGAAGGAAATGGGCG
GGGAGGGCCTTCGTGCGTCGCCGCGCCGCCGTCCCCTTCTCCCTCTCCAGCCTCGGGGCTGTCCGCGGGG
GGACGGCTGCCTTCGGGGGGGACGGGGCAGGGCGGGGTTCGGCTTCTGGCGTGTGACCGGCGGCTCTAGA
GCCTCTGCTAACCATGTTCATGCCTTCTTCTTTTTCCTACAGCTCCTGGGCAACGTGCTGGTTATTGTGC
TGTCTCATCATTTTGGCAAAGAATTTGCTAGCGAGCTCGCGGCCGCAGATCTCTAGTTAAGCTATCAACA
AGTTTGTACAAAAAAGCAGGCTCTTTAAAGGAACCAATTCAGTCGACGGTACCTACCATGTACCCGTACG
ACGTGCCCGACTACGCGGGATCCACCATGCAGGAGAGCCAGACCAAGAGCATGTTCGTGTCCCGGGCCCT
GGAGAAGATCCTAGCCGACAAGGAGGTGAAGCGGCCCCAGCACTCCCAGCTGCGCAGGGCCTGCCAGGTG
GCGCTCGATGAAATTAAAGCAGAAATAGAAAAGCAGAGGCTTGGCACTGCTGCACCACCAAAGGCAAACT
TCATTGAAGCTGACAAGTATTTTCTTCCATTCGAGCTAGCTTGCCAGTCCAAGTCCCCAAGGGTAGTCAG
CACATCCCTTGACTGCTTGCAGAAACTCATCGCATACGGGCACATCACTGGCAACGCCCCTGACAGTGGA
GCCCCTGGGAAGCGGCTGATCGACAGAATTGTTGAAACCATTTGCAGTTGTTTTCAGGGCCCTCAGACTG
ATGAAGGGGTTCAGTTACAAATAATTAAGGCTCTTCTGACTGCAGTGACTTCCCCACACATTGAAATTCA
TGAGGGTACTATCCTGCAGACAGTGAGAACATGTTACAATATCTATTTGGCCAGCAAAAATCTCATCAAT
CAAACCACTGCCAAGGCTACCCTTACTCAGATGCTGAACGTCATTTTCACCCGCATGGAAAACCAAGTGT
TGCAGGAGGCCAGAGAACTGGAAAAACCAATCCAGTCAAAACCCCAGTCCCCTGTGATCCAAGCTGCAGC
AGTATCCCCAAAGTTCGTTCGTTTGAAGCACAGTCAGGCACAAAGCAAACCAACAACTCCCGAAAAAACA
GATTTAACCAACGGTGAACATGCCAGGAGTGATTCTGGAAAAGTAAGCACAGAAAATGGAGACGCACCCA
GAGAAAGAGGCTCATCACTGTCAGGGACTGATGACGGAGCCCAGGAGGTGGTGAAGGACATCTTGGAAGA
TGTAGTCACATCTGCCATTAAAGCAGCGGAAAAGCATGGTCTGACAGAACCTGAGAGAGTTCTAGGTGAA
CTGGAGTGCCAGGAATGTGCTATTCCCCCAGGAGTTGATGAAAACTCACAGACCAACGGGATAGCCGATG
ACAGGCAGTCCTTGTCGTCAGCAGATAATCTGGAATCGGATGCACAAGGACATCAAGTGGCTGCCAGGTT
CTCCCACGTTCTGCAGAAGGATGCCTTCCTTGTGTTCCGCTCCCTGTGCAAGCTGTCCATGAAACCCCTT
GGTGAAGGCCCTCCAGACCCAAAATCCCATGAGCTGCGTTCCAAGGTGGTTTCCCTGCAGCTGCTCCTCT
CTGTGTTGCAAAATGCTGGCCCCGTATTCAGGACTCACGAGATGTTCATCAATGCAATCAAGCAATATCT
CTGTGTGGCCTTGTCCAAAAACGGCGTCTCTTCAGTGCCTGATGTCTTTGAGCTCTCTCTTGCCATTTTT
CTTACTCTTCTTTCAAACTTTAAAATGCACTTGAAAATGCAGATAGAGGTCTTTTTCAAAGAGATTTTCC
TGAACATTTTAGAAACATCAACAAGTTCTTTTGAGCACAGGTGGATGGTCATTCAGACTCTGACGAGGAT
CTGTGCAGATGCCCAGTGTGTTGTGGATATTTATGTCAACTACGACTGTGATTTAAATGCTGCTAACATT
TTTGAGCGCCTTGTAAATGATTTATCCAAAATTGCTCAGGGAAGAAGTGGACATGAGCTGGGAATGACAC
CTCTGCAGGAGCTCAGCCTGAGGAAGAAAGGCCTGGAGTGCCTCGTGTCCATTCTCAAGTGCATGGTGGA
GTGGAGCAAAGACCTGTATGTGAATCCCAACCACCAGACCAGCCTCGGTCAGGAGAGGCTCACGGATCAG
GAAATAGGGGATGGGAAAGGCCTTGACATGGCAAGACGGTGTAGTGTGACGTCCATGGAGTCCACAGTGT
CCTCGGGGACCCAGACAACTGTTCAGGATGACCCTGAGCAATTTGAGGTCATCAAGCAACAAAAAGAAAT
CATTGAACACGGCATCGAGCTGTTCAACAAGAAACCCAAGAGGGGGATCCAGTTTCTCCAGGAGCAGGGC
ATGCTGGGAACGTCAGTTGAAGACATAGCCCAATTCCTGCACCAGGAGGAGCGCCTGGATTCCACCCAAG
TAGGCGATTTTCTGGGAGATAGCGCAAGGTTCAACAAGGAGGTGATGTATGCCTACGTGGACCAACTTGA
CTTCTGTGAAAAAGAATTTGTCTCAGCCCTGCGGACATTCCTAGAAGGTTTCCGCCTACCTGGAGAAGCC
CAAAAGATTGACCGATTAATGGAGAAGTTTGCCGCAAGATACATAGAATGCAACCAAGGGCAAACTCTGT
TTGCTAGTGCTGACACTGCTTATGTCCTAGCGTATTCAATTATTATGCTGACTACAGACTTGCACAGTCC
TCAGGTAAAAAATAAAATGACGAAAGAGCAGTATATTAAAATGAATCGGGGTATCAATGATAGTAAAGAT
CTGCCAGAAGAGTATCTCTCAAGCATCTATGAAGAGATAGAAGGCAAGAAAATTGCAATGAAAGAAACAA
AAGAGCTAAGGAAGGTGCGAATAAGCGGGGAAATTCTTCTCGGCTGACTCAGTCATTTCATTTCTTCATG
TTTGAGCCGATTTTTTCTCCCGTAAATGCCTTGAATCAGCCTATTTAGACCGTTTCTTCGCCATTTAAGG
CGTTATCCCCAGTTTTTA
[978 nt withheld, positions 6739-7716]
GATGAACCCTGTTCTATGGCTCCAGATGACAAACATGATCTCATATCAGGGATTTGTTCGCACCTTCCCT
AACGATTGCAACCAAATCTACTAAGCAGAATGTAGCTAGTGAAAAGCAGCGGCGGCTGCTGTACAACTTA
GAGATGGAGCAAATGGCTAAAACAGCCAAAGCTCTGATGGAGGCTGTGAGCCATGCCAAAGCCCCGTTTA
CCAGTGCCACTCACCTGGACCATGTCCGGCCAATGTTCAAACTGGTGTGGACGCCACTATTGGCAGCCTA
CAGCATCGGACTCCAGAACTGTGATGACACTGAAGTGGCCTCCTTGTGTTTGGAAGGCATCCGATGTGCA
ATCCGAATCGCCTGCATCTTTGGAATGCAGCTGGAACGAGATGCCTATGTTCAGGCTCTTGCTCGCTTCT
CCCTACTCACAGCCAGCTCCAGCATCACAGAAATGAAGCAGAAAAACATCGACACCATTAAGACGCTTAT
CACAGTGGCTCACACCGATGGCAACTACCTTGGGAATTCCTGGCATGAGATCTTGAAATGCATCAGCCAG
CTGGAGCTCGCTCAGCTGATAGGAACCGGTGTGAAGACGCGCTACCTGTCTGGATCTGGGCGTGAAAGAG
AAGGGAGCCTGAAGGGCCACACATTGGCAGGAGAAGAGTTCATGGGCCTTGGCCTCGGTAATTTGGTGAG
TGGCGGAGTGGATAAAAGACAGATGGCCAGCTTCCAAGAATCGGTTGGTGAGACCAGCTCGCAGAGTGTG
GTTGTAGCTGTGGACAGGATTTTTACTGGGTCTACCAGACTGGATGGAAATGCAATAGTTGACTTTGTCC
GCTGGCTGTGTGCTGTGTCCATGGATGAACTGGCTTCCCCCCACCATCCTCGCATGTTCAGCTTGCAGAA
GATTGTGGAGATATCATACTACAACATGAATCGGATCCGACTACAGTGGTCTCGAATATGGCATGTGATT
GGAGATCACTTCAATAAGGTTGGCTGCAACCCTAATGAAGATGTGGCTATCTTTGCTGTTGACTCATTAA
GGCAACTCTCCATGAAGTTTCTTGAGAAGGGTGAATTAGCCAACTTCCGTTTCCAGAAAGATTTTCTGAG
GCCCTTTGAGCATATTATGAAGAAAAACAGGTCTCCCACCATCCGGGACATGGCGATCCGCTGCATTGCC
CAGATGGTGAACTCCCAGGCGGCCAACATCCGCTCAGGCTGGAAGAACATCTTTGCCGTGTTCCACCAGG
CAGCCTCTGATCATGATGGGAACATTGTGGAGCTGGCCTTCCAGACCACTTGCCACATTGTCACAACTAT
TTTCCAGCACCATTTTCCTGCAGCCATCGATTCCTTTCAGGATGCTGTGAAGTGCTTATCAGAGTTCGCC
TGCAACGCCGCTTTCCCTGACACGAGCATGGAAGCGATTCGGCTCATCCGCTTCTGTGGCAAATACGTCT
CTGAGAGGCCTCGGGTGCTACAAGAATACACAAGTGATGACATGAATGTAGCTCCTGGTGACAGAGTCTG
GGTCCGAGGCTGGTTCCCCATCTTATTCGAACTCTCCTGCATCATTAATAGATGCAAGTTAGATGTACGA
ACAAGGGGACTCACAGTCATGTTTGAGATCATGAAGAGCTATGGCCACACCTTTGAAAAGCACTGGTGGC
AGGACCTGTTCAGAATCGTGTTTCGGATTTTTGACAATATGAAACTCCCTGAGCAACTGTCAGAGAAATC
TGAGTGGATGACAACAACCTGCAATCACGCACTTTATGCTATTTGTGATGTTTTTACCCAGTTTTATGAA
GCTTTGAATGAAGTTCTTCTTTCTGATGTATTTGCACAATTGCAGTGGTGTGTCAAACAAGATAATGAAC
AGTTGGCGCGATCAGGTACAAATTGCTTAGAAAACTTAGTAATATCCAATGGAGAGAAATTCAGTCCTGA
AGTCTGGGATGAAACCTGCAACTGTATGTTGGATATTTTCAAAACAACCATCCCACATGTTTTGCTGACA
TGGAGACCTGTAGGAATGGAGGAAGATTCATCAGAAAAGCATTTGGATGTGGATCTGGACCGCCAGTCTT
TAAGCAGCATAGATAAAAATCCCTCTGAGAGGGGACAGAGCCAGCTCTCTAACCCAACAGATGACAGCTG
GAAGGGTAGACCATACGCAAATCAGAAACTGTTTGCCAGCCTCCTCATCAAGTGTGTGGTCCAGTTGGAA
TTGATACAGACCATTGACAACATTGTGTTCTACCCTGCGACGAGCAAAAAGGAGGATGCAGAGCACATGG
TTGCCGCCCAGCAAGACACGCTGGATGCAGATATCCACATAGAGACGGAGGATCAGGGCATGTATAAGTA
CATGTCTTCCCAGCACCTCTTCAAGCTGTTGGACTGTTTGCAGGAATCCCATTCATTCTCAAAGGCCTTC
AACTCCAATTACGAGCAGCGGACTGTCCTGTGGCGAGCAGGTTTTAAGGGCAAGTCTAAACCCAATCTTC
TAAAACAAGAAACCAGCAGCCTGGCCTGTTGTTTGAGGATCCTGTTTCGAATGTATGTTGATGAGAACCG
CAGGGATTCCTGGGAAGAAATACAGCAGAGACTTTTAACTGTTTGCAGTGAAGCTCTTGCCTATTTCATC
ACTGTGAATTCTGAGAGCCATCGGGAGGCCTGGACAAGTCTCTTGTTGTTACTTCTAACTAAAACCCTTA
AGATAAATGATGAAAAGTTCAAAGCACATGCTTCAATGTACTACCCCTACTTGTGTGAAATTATGCAGTT
TGACCTGATCCCTGAGCTCCGAGCAGTTCTGCGGAAGTTCTTCCTACGGATAGGTGTTGTGTATAAGATA
TGGATACCAGAAGAGCCATCACAGGTACCAGCAGCACTGTCACCAGTGTGGTAGCCCTGGCTGCCCAGGC
CAGTGCTGCAGCTCTGCAGAATGTTCAGCATGCCATTTCTGACTGGCACATCTCGTGAAGTTTCATAGAA
ACAAGGAGTTGGCATCTTGGATCTCAGAATGGCCTGGAAACGGATGGCCTCTACGCTGTTCCATCACAGT
CTCCAACTAAGGCTTATGGTATTTCATTAAACTGTTGCATACCCAGTTAGCACAGTAGGTGGGGAGTCTG
CTTCATTTCTATCATTCCATTTTTCTGATTAAACTGTCAAATCTGTCATTGCATATGCCATCGTTTTCTA
GCAAAATCCCATGATTGGCTATAAACGTTTTGTAAGAAGTCACTCTCCTTGAAAATACTGAACATAGCTG
TATAGGTTTGTGATTATTAGAGAATATGTTAATAAAACTTCTTGTAACGGCTAACTGCCACCTAAAATAA
AAAAAAAAAAAAAAAACGTTTGCGGCCGCACTCGAGATATCTAGACCCAGCTTTCTTGTACAAAGTGGTT
GATCTAGAGGGCCCGCGGTTCGAACTCGAGGTACCGAATTCGTACCCATACGACGTCCCAGACTACGCTT
AATTCACTCCTCAGGTGCAGGCTGCCTATCAGAAGGTGGTGGCTGGTGTGGCCAATGCCCTGGCTCACAA
ATACCACTGAGATCGATCTTTTTCCCTCTGCCAAAAATTATGGGGACATCATGAAGCCCCTTGAGCATCT
GACTTCTGGCTAATAAAGGAAATTTATTTTCATTGCAATAGTGTGTTGGAATTTTTTGTGTCTCTCACTC
GGAAGGACATATGGGAGGGCAAATCATTTAAAACATCAGAATGAGTATTTGGTTTAGAGTTTGGCAACAT
ATGCCCATATGCTGGCTGCCATGAACAAAGGTTGGCTATAAAGAGGTCATCAGTATATGAAACAGCCCCC
TGCTGTCCATTCCTTATTCCATAGAAAAGCCTTGACTTGAGGTTAGATTTTTTTTATATTTTGTTTTGTG
TTATTTTTTTCTTTAACATCCCTAAAATTTTCCTTACATGTTTTACTAGCCAGATTTTTCCTCCTCTCCT
GACTACTCCCAGTCATAGCTGTCCCTCTTCTCTTATGGAGATCCCTCGACCTGCAGCCCAAGCTTGGCGT
AATCATGGTCATAGCTGTTTCCTGTGTGAAATTGTTATCCGCTCACAATTCCACACAACATACGAGCCGG
AAGCATAAAGTGTAAAGCCTGGGGTGCCTAATGAGTGAGCTAACTCACATTAATTGCGTTGCGCTCACTG
CCCGCTTTCCAGTCGGGAAACCTGTCGTGCCAGCGGATCCGCATCTCAATTAGTCAGCAACCATAGTCCC
GCCCCTAACTCCGCCCATCCCGCCCCTAACTCCGCCCAGTTCCGCCCATTCTCCGCCCCATGGCTGACTA
ATTTTTTTTATTTATGCAGAGGCCGAGGCCGCCTCGGCCTCTGAGCTATTCCAGAAGTAGTGAGGAGGCT
TTTTTGGAGGCCTAGGCTTTTGCAAAAAGCTAACTTGTTTATTGCAGCTTATAATGGTTACAAATAAAGC
AATAGCATCACAAATTTCACAAATAAAGCATTTTTTTCACTGCATTCTAGTTGTGGTTTGTCCAAACTCA
TCAATGTATCTTATCATGTCTGGATCCGCTGCATTAATGAATCGGCCAACGCGCGGGGAGAGGCGGTTTG
CGTATTGGGCGCTCTTCCGCTTCCTCGCTCACTGACTCGCTGCGCTCGGTCGTTCGGCTGCGGCGAGCGG
TATCAGCTCACTCAAAGGCGGTAATACGGTTATCCACAGAATCAGGGGATAACGCAGGAAAGAACATGTG
AGCAAAAGGCCAGCAAAAGGCCAGGAACCGTAAAAAGGCCGCGTTGCTGGCGTTTTTCCATAGGCTCCGC
CCCCCTGACGAGCATCACAAAAATCGACGCTCAAGTCAGAGGTGGCGAAACCCGACAGGACTATAAAGAT
ACCAGGCGTTTCCCCCTGGAAGCTCCCTCGTGCGCTCTCCTGTTCCGACCCTGCCGCTTACCGGATACCT
GTCCGCCTTTCTCCCTTCGGGAAGCGTGGCGCTTTCTCATAGCTCACGCTGTAGGTATCTCAGTTCGGTG
TAGGTCGTTCGCTCCAAGCTGGGCTGTGTGCACGAACCCCCCGTTCAGCCCGACCGCTGCGCCTTATCCG
GTAACTATCGTCTTGAGTCCAACCCGGTAAGACACGACTTATCGCCACTGGCAGCAGCCACTGGTAACAG
GATTAGCAGAGCGAGGTATGTAGGCGGTGCTACAGAGTTCTTGAAGTGGTGGCCTAACTACGGCTACACT
AGAAGAACAGTATTTGGTATCTGCGCTCTGCTGAAGCCAGTTACCTTCGGAAAAAGAGTTGGTAGCTCTT
GATCCGGCAAACAAACCACCGCTGGTAGCGGTGGTTTTTTTGTTTGCAAGCAGCAGATTACGCGCAGAAA
AAAAGGATCTCAAGAAGATCCTTTGATCTTTTCTACGGGGTCTGACGCTCAGTGGAACGAAAACTCACGT
TAAGGGATTTTGGTCATGAGATTATCAAAAAGGATCTTCACCTAGATCCTTTTAAATTAAAAATGAAGTT
TTAAATCAATCTAAAGTATATATGAGTAAACTTGGTCTGACAGTTACCA
